>Addgene plasmid #55784 | pcDNA SF-HERC2 F1 | addgene partial sequence | sequence record 92316 | CMV-F 5'-CGCAAATGGGCGGTAGGCGTG-3'
CTATATAAGCAGAGCTCTCTGGCTAACTAGAGAACCCACTGCTTACTGGCTTATCGAAATTAATACGACT
CACTATAGGGAGACCCAAGCTGGCTAGCACGCGTCCACCATGGACTACAAAGACCATGACGGTGATTATA
AAGATCATGACATCGATTACAAGGATGACGATGACAAGGGGTCGGCCTGGAGCCACCCGCAGTTCGAAAA
AGGATCCACTAGTCCAGTGTGGTGGAATTCTGCAGATATCCAGCACAGTGGCGGCCGCTCGAGTATGCCC
TCTGAATCTTTCTGTTTGGCTGCCCAGGCTCGCCTCGACTCCAAATGGTTGAAAACAGATATACAGCTTG
CATTCACAAGAGATGGGCTCTGTGGTCTGTGGAATGAAATGGTTAAAGATGGAGAAATTGTATACACTGG
AACAGAATCAACCCAGAACGGAGAGCTCCCTCCTAGAAAAGATGATAGTGTCGAACCAAGTGGAACAAAG
AAAGAAGATCTGAATGACAAAGAGAAAAAAGATGAAGAAGAAACTCCTGCACCTATATATAGGGCCAAGT
CAATTCTGGACAGCTGGGTATGGGGCAAGCAACCAGATGTGAATGAACTGAAGGAGTGTCTTTCTGTGCT
GGTTAAAGAGCAGCAGGCCCTGGCCGTCCAGTCAGCCACCACCACCCTCTCAGCCCTGCGACTCAAGCAG
AGGCTGGTGATCTTGGAGCGCTATTTCATTGCCTTGAATAGAACCGTTTTTCAGGAGAATGTCAAAGTTA
AGTGGAAAAGCAGCGGTATTTCTCTGCCTCCTGTGGACAAAAAAAGTTCCCGGCCTGCGGGCAAAGGTGT
GGAGGGGCTCGCCAGAGTGGGATCCCGAGCGGCGCTGTCTTTTGCCTTTGCCTTCCTGCGCAGGGCCTGG
CGATCAGGCGAGGATGCGGACCTCTGCAGTGAGCTGTTGCAGGAGTCCCTGGACGCCCTGCGAGCACTTC
CCGAGGCCTCGCTCTTTGACGAGAGCACCGTGTCCTCTGTGTGGCTGGAGGTGGTGGA
