>Addgene plasmid #55784 | pcDNA SF-HERC2 F1 | addgene partial sequence | sequence record 92318 | BGH-rev 5'-TAGAAGGCACAGTCGAGG-3'
GTTTAAACTTATTTTTCCTTCTGTGCTTCTTTTTTGGCTTCAATATCCTGGATCTCTGCAGTAATGGCTG
CGTGTAAGGCTGACTCCAACCCTCCATCAGCCATCAAGCTGCCCACCAGAAGATCAATCATGAATCGACG
ACCTGGACTTATGTTCACTTCATTGCCTGAAACTGCGCAGGGCAGGAGAGCAGAGAGTGCCCGGGCCCGC
TCCTCCGCGGTGGGCAGCAGCACGGACCAGCCACTCTGCAGCACGGCCTGGGCGGCCGACTGCACGGTGC
TCAGCACGCCCGCACTGCTGGCCAGGGTCACCACCGTCTGCTTCAGGCTGTTCAGGAGGATGCTGCCCAG
ACCTAAACCAAGGAATTCCGGGTCAACCTGGTGACTAATGGCAGCATGCAACTGAAGTCGTAGAAGATTC
AGCGTTGCCACGGCCACACACTCTTTCTCCTGGGGCGGGGGCCAGTCCGCGGAGCCATCCATCCCCTCAC
TCACCTGCCGAAGCAGGAGATCCAGCTGCTCAAAAGTCATTGAGCAGATGTCCACCACAAAAGGGACACG
GAGGCCAATGGACCACTCAGAACATGATGACCAAGCAAAGCTCTGGGCAGGCCCACAGGCAATTCCCACT
ATGTGTTTGGTGTCCAGTCCTGGCAATGCTGCAGGTTCTGGCTTGGTCACGCGCAAGGTGTCAAAGTGCT
GGCACTGGTCGTTGCTCCCCCAGCTGTGGACCTCGCTGTCCTCAGTCAGAGCCAGGCAGTGGGTGGAGCC
TGCAGCCACATCAATCACCTTCTTCCCTTGCAAGCCTTCTAAGAGTTTTGGATAACGAACATGTTCCTCT
GTTCCATGTCCAAGTCTCTGGTTGTCACCTTTTCCCCATGAATAAACTTGGCCATCTTTCGTCAAAGCAA
TGGAAAACTGACTTCCACAGCGGACTTTGACCACATCCAAGTCTTGAAGCTTTTCAATCAGCTTTGGGGT
TTTGCAGCCATCACTACCACCTCTGCCCAATTTCCCATAGTCACCATCTCCCCAAGACCACACTTGCCCG
TTCTCAGTGACAGCCAGGGTTTGAGCATCCCCACTCCCACACGCCACATCGATGACCTTCAGTC
