[The description below was written by a language model from this plasmid's Addgene catalogue record.]
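Description:
pcDNA SF-HERC2 F1 is a mammalian expression plasmid built on the pcDNA3.1(+) backbone, about 8.5 kb in total, of which roughly 3 kb is insert. It is maintained in E. coli as a high-copy plasmid under ampicillin selection. It also carries a neomycin resistance marker, so transfected mammalian cells can be selected with G418 if stable expression is wanted. No feature table accompanies the record, so details such as the origins of replication and polyadenylation signals are not listed explicitly, although they would be expected to follow the standard pcDNA3.1 layout.

The payload is an N-terminal fragment of human HERC2, covering amino acids 1–969 and designated "F1", expressed from the CMV promoter for strong constitutive transcription in mammalian cells. The backbone was modified by inserting a short cassette between the NheI and BamHI sites of the polylinker. This cassette supplies a start codon followed by a 3xFLAG epitope and a STREP tag. The HERC2 fragment was then cloned downstream between XhoI and PmeI, both of which remain intact, so the protein is produced with the tandem 3xFLAG/STREP ("SF") tag at its N terminus. The two tags allow detection with anti-FLAG antibodies and affinity purification through either FLAG or Strep-Tactin-type resins, including sequential two-step pulldowns.

HERC2 is a very large ubiquitin ligase, and the "F1" name suggests that this plasmid is one of a series of fragments. The associated study concerns degradation of the deubiquitinating enzyme USP33 mediated by p97 and HERC2. A tagged fragment like this is well suited to mapping interaction regions by co-immunoprecipitation or pulldown, though the record itself states only that it expresses the tagged fragment.
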