Addgene plasmid #55784: pcDNA SF-HERC2 F1
Purpose: Expresses N-terminal 3xFLAG/STREP tagged HERC2 (1-969aa)
Depositing lab: David Chan. Depositing organization: California Institute of Technology. Publication: Degradation of the Deubiquitinating Enzyme USP33 is Mediated by p97 and the Ubiquitin Ligase HERC2. Chan NC, den Besten W, Sweredoski MJ, Hess S, Deshaies RJ, Chan DC. J Biol Chem. 2014 May 22. pii: jbc.M114.569392. 10.1074/jbc.M114.569392 PubMed 24855649.
Backbone
  Vector backbone: pcDNA3.1+
  Backbone manufacturer: Invitrogen
  Backbone size w/o insert (bp): 5500
  Total vector size (bp): 8500
  Modifications to backbone: The following sequence encoding 3xFLAG/STREP tag was cloned into the NheI/BamHI sites of pcDNA3.1(+): GCTAGCACGCGTCCACCATG gactacaaagaccatgacggtgattataaagatcatgacatcgattacaaggatgacgatgacaag GGGTCGGCCTGGAGCCACCCGCAGTTCGAAAAA GGATCC
  Vector type: Mammalian Expression
  Selectable markers: Neomycin (select with G418)
Growth in bacteria
  Bacterial resistance: Ampicillin, 100 μg/mL
  Growth temperature: 37°C
  Growth strain: DH5alpha
  Copy number: High Copy
Gene/Insert
  Gene/Insert name: 3xFLAG tagged HERC2 (1-969aa) (alt name: HERC2)
  Species: H. sapiens (human)
  Insert size (bp): 3000
  GenBank ID: NM_004667.5
  Entrez Gene: HERC2 (a.k.a. D15F37S1, MRT38, SHEP1, jdf2, p528)
  Promoter: CMV
  Tag / fusion protein: 3xFLAG (N terminal on insert); STREP (N terminal on insert)
  Cloning method: Restriction Enzyme; 5′ cloning site XhoI (not destroyed); 3′ cloning site PmeI (not destroyed)
  Sequencing primers: 5′ CGC AAA TGG GCG GTA GGC GTG; 3′ TAG AAG GCA CAG TCG AGG C
Terms and licenses: Academic/Nonprofit Terms; Industry Terms: Not Available to Industry
How to cite: pcDNA SF-HERC2 F1 was a gift from David Chan (Addgene plasmid # 55784 ; http://n2t.net/addgene:55784 ; RRID:Addgene_55784)
